>Addgene plasmid #220656 | AiP1500 - pAAV-AiE2135m_3xC2-minBG-SYFP2-WPRE-BGHpA | addgene full sequence | sequence record 462670 | Addgene NGS Result
CCTGCAGGCAGCTGCGCGCTCGCTCGCTCACTGAGGCCGCCCGGGCGTCGGGCGACCTTTGGTCGCCCGG
CCTCAGTGAGCGAGCGAGCGCGCAGAGAGGGAGTGGCCAACTCCATCACTAGGGGTTCCTGCGGCCGCAC
GCGTTCCAAGGCCCCCTTTCCTGCCAAACAAAGCCCCCAGCCACCCGACTGCCGCCCAACAGGCACCTGG
GGCCTCTGGGCCTGGGAATCAAAGCCTGTTTTGCAAAGGAGGCCCAGTGTTTGGAGAACACCCATCCCCT
GCTGCCCGGTCCTTCAAAGAACCGGCATTGTTCTGCGCTGAGAAGGCGCCTCTTGACGCGCTGGGCAGGG
TCGGCTTGACGCTGGTGGACCTCCAAGGCCCCCTTTCCTGCCAAACAAAGCCCCCAGCCACCCGACTGCC
GCCCAACAGGCACCTGGGGCCTCTGGGCCTGGGAATCAAAGCCTGTTTTGCAAAGGAGGCCCAGTGTTTG
GAGAACACCCATCCCCTGCTGCCCGGTCCTTCAAAGAACCGGCATTGTTCTGCGCTGAGAAGGCGCCTCT
TGACGCGCTGGGCAGGGTCGGCTTGACGCTGGTGGACCTCCAAGGCCCCCTTTCCTGCCAAACAAAGCCC
CCAGCCACCCGACTGCCGCCCAACAGGCACCTGGGGCCTCTGGGCCTGGGAATCAAAGCCTGTTTTGCAA
AGGAGGCCCAGTGTTTGGAGAACACCCATCCCCTGCTGCCCGGTCCTTCAAAGAACCGGCATTGTTCTGC
GCTGAGAAGGCGCCTCTTGACGCGCTGGGCAGGGTCGGCTTGACGCTGGTGGACCGAGCTCGGGCTGGGC
ATAAAAGTCAGGGCAGAGCCATCTATTGCTTACATTTGCTTCTGGGATCCAGATCTTTCGAAGCTAGCGC
TACCGGTCGCCACCATGGTGAGCAAGGGCGAGGAGCTGTTCACCGGGGTGGTGCCCATCCTGGTCGAGCT
GGACGGCGACGTAAACGGCCACAAGTTCAGCGTGTCCGGCGAGGGCGAGGGCGATGCCACCTACGGCAAG
CTGACCCTGAAGCTGATCTGCACCACCGGCAAGCTGCCCGTGCCCTGGCCCACCCTCGTGACCACCCTGG
GCTACGGCGTGCAGTGCTTCGCCCGCTACCCCGACCACATGAAGCAGCACGACTTCTTCAAGTCCGCCAT
GCCCGAAGGCTACGTCCAGGAGCGCACCATCTTCTTCAAGGACGACGGCAACTACAAGACCCGCGCCGAG
GTGAAGTTCGAGGGCGACACCCTGGTGAACCGCATCGAGCTGAAGGGCATCGACTTCAAGGAGGACGGCA
ACATCCTGGGGCACAAGCTGGAGTACAACTACAACAGCCACAACGTCTATATCACCGCCGACAAGCAGAA
GAACGGCATCAAGGCCAACTTCAAGATCCGCCACAACATCGAGGACGGCGGCGTGCAGCTCGCCGACCAC
TACCAGCAGAACACCCCCATCGGCGACGGCCCCGTGCTGCTGCCCGACAACCACTACCTGAGCTACCAGT
CCAAGCTGAGCAAAGACCCCAACGAGAAGCGCGATCACATGGTCCTGCTGGAGTTCGTGACCGCCGCCGG
GATCACTCTCGGCATGGACGAGCTGTACAAGTAAGTCGACGGCGCGCCGCGGCCGCGAATTCGATATCAT
AATCAACCTCTGGATTACAAAATTTGTGAAAGATTGACTGGTATTCTTAACTATGTTGCTCCTTTTACGC
TATGTGGATACGCTGCTTTAATGCCTTTGTATCATGCTATTGCTTCCCGTATGGCTTTCATTTTCTCCTC
CTTGTATAAATCCTGGTTAGTTCTTGCCACGGCGGAACTCATCGCCGCCTGCCTTGCCCGCTGCTGGACA
GGGGCTCGGCTGTTGGGCACTGACAATTCCGTGGCTCGAGAGATCTTCGACTGTGCCTTCTAGTTGCCAG
CCATCTGTTGTTTGCCCCTCCCCCGTGCCTTCCTTGACCCTGGAAGGTGCCACTCCCACTGTCCTTTCCT
AATAAAATGAGGAAATTGCATCGCATTGTCTGAGTAGGTGTCATTCTATTCTGGGGGGTGGGGTGGGGCA
GGACAGCAAGGGGGAGGATTGGGAAGACAATAGCAGGCATGAGATCTCACGTGCGGACCGAGCGGCCGCA
GGAACCCCTAGTGATGGAGTTGGCCACTCCCTCTCTGCGCGCTCGCTCGCTCACTGAGGCCGGGCGACCA
AAGGTCGCCCGACGCCCGGGCTTTGCCCGGGCGGCCTCAGTGAGCGAGCGAGCGCGCAGCTGCCTGCAGG
GGCGCCTGATGCGGTATTTTCTCCTTACGCATCTGTGCGGTATTTCACACCGCATA
[95 nt withheld, positions 2367-2461]
T
[46 nt withheld, positions 2463-2508]
C
[141 nt withheld, positions 2510-2650]
CCTTTGACGTTGGAGTCCACGTTCTTT
[37 nt withheld, positions 2678-2714]
ACTCTATCTCGGGCTATTCTTTTGATTTATAAGGGATTTTGCCGATTTCGGTCTATTGGTTAAAAAATGA
GCTGATTTAACAAAAATTTAACGCGAATTTTAACAAAATATTAACGTTTACAATTTTATGGTGCACTCTC
AGTACAATCTGCTCTGATGCCGCATAGTTAAGCCAGCCCCGACACCCGCCAACACCCGCTGACGCGCCCT
GACGGGCTTGTCTGCTCCCGGCATCCGCTTACAGACAAGCTGTGACCGTCTCCGGGAGCTGCATGTGTCA
GAGGTTTTCACCGTCATCACCGAAACGCGCGAGACGAAAGGGCCTCGTGATACGCCTATTTTTATAGGTT
AATGTCATGATAATAATGGTTTCTTAGACGTCAGGTGGCACTTTTCGGGGAAATGTGCGCGGAACCCCTA
TTTGTTTATTTTTCTAAATACATTCAAATATGTATCCGCTCATGAGACAATAACCCTGATAAATGCTTCA
ATAATATTGAAAAAGGAAGAGTATGAGTATTCAACATTTCCGTGTCGCCCTTATTCCCTTTTTTGCGGCA
TTTTGCCTTCCTGTTTTTGCTCACCCAGAAACGCTGGTGAAAGTAAAAGATGCTGAAGATCAGTTGGGTG
CACGAGTGGGTTACATCGAACTGGATCTCAACAGCGGTAAGATCCTTGAGAGTTTTCGCCCCGAAGAACG
TTTTCCAATGATGAGCACTTTTAAAGTTCTGCTATGTGGCGCGGTATTATCCCGTATTGACGCCGGGCAA
GAGCAACTCGGTCGCCGCATACACTATTCTCAGAATGACTTGGTTGAGTACTCACCAGTCACAGAAAAGC
ATCTTACGGATGGCATGACAGTAAGAGAATTATGCAGTGCTGCCATAACCATGAGTGATAACACTGCGGC
CAACTTACTTCTGACAACGATCGGAGGACCGAAGGAGCTAACCGCTTTTTTGCACAACATGGGGGATCAT
GTAACTCGCCTTGATCGTTGGGAACCGGAGCTGAATGAAGCCATACCAAACGACGAGCGTGACACCACGA
TGCCTGTAGCAATGGCAACAACGTTGCGCAAACTATTAACTGGCGAACTACTTACTCTAGCTTCCCGGCA
ACAATTAATAGACTGGATGGAGGCGGATAAAGTTGCAGGACCACTTCTGCGCTCGGCCCTTCCGGCTGGC
TGGTTTATTGCTGATAAATCTGGAGCCGGTGAGCGTGGGTCTCGCGGTATCATTGCAGCACTGGGGCCAG
ATGGTAAGCCCTCCCGTATCGTAGTTATCTACACGACGGGGAGTCAGGCAACTATGGATGAACGAAATAG
ACAGATCGCTGAGATAGGTGCCTCACTGATTAAGCATTGGTAACTGTCAGACCAAGTTTACTCATATATA
CTTTAGATTGATTTAAAACTTCATTTTTAATTTAAAAGGATCTAGGTGAAGATCCTTTTTGATAATCTCA
TGACCAAAATCCCTTAACGTGAGTTTTCGTTCCACTGAGCGTCAGACCCCGTAGAAAAGATCAAAGGATC
TTCTTGAGATCCTTTTTTTCTGCGCGTAATCTGCTGCTTGCAAACAAAAAAACCACCGCTACCAGCGGTG
GTTTGTTTGCCGGATCAAGAGCTACCAACTCTTTTTCCGAAGGTAACTGGCTTCAGCAGAGCGCAGATAC
CAAATACTGTTCTTCTAGTGTAGCCGTAGTTAGGCCACCACTTCAAGAACTCTGTAGCACCGCCTACATA
CCTCGCTCTGCTAATCCTGTTACCAGTGGCTGCTGCCAGTGGCGATAAGTCGTGTCTTACCGGGTTGGAC
TCAAGACGATAGTTACCGGATAAGGCGCAGCGGTCGGGCTGAACGGGGGGTTCGTGCACACAGCCCAGCT
TGGAGCGAACGACCTACACCGAACTGAGATACCTACAGCGTGAGCTATGAGAAAGCGCCACGCTTCCCGA
AGGGAGAAAGGCGGACAGGTATCCGGTAAGCGGCAGGGTCGGAACAGGAGAGCGCACGAGGGAGCTTCCA
GGGGGAAACGCCTGGTATCTTTATAGTCCTGTCGGGTTTCGCCACCTCTGACTTGAGCGTCGATTTTTGT
GATGCTCGTCAGGGGGGCGGAGCCTATGGAAAAACGCCAGCAACGCGGCCTTTTTACGGTTCCTGGCCTT
TTGCTGGCCTTTTGCTCACATGT
Features (pLannotate 1.2.2; 14 found; start..end, strand, type, name):
     12..39      +  repeat_region  AAV2 ITR (fragment): inverted terminal repeat of adeno-associated virus serotype 2 inverted
     68..95      +  repeat_region  AAV2 ITR (fragment): inverted terminal repeat of adeno-associated virus serotype 2 inverted
    925..1641    +  CDS            SYFP2: SYFP2 is a basic (constitutively fluorescent) yellow fluorescent protein published in 2006, derived from Aequorea victoria. It is reported to be a very rapidly-maturing monomer with moderate acid sensitivity.
   1681..1838    +  misc_feature   WPRE (fragment): woodchuck hepatitis virus posttranscriptional regulatory element
   1844..1924    +  misc_feature   WPRE (fragment): woodchuck hepatitis virus posttranscriptional regulatory element
   1941..2052    +  polyA_signal   bGH poly(A) signal: bovine growth hormone polyadenylation signal
   2170..2310    +  repeat_region  AAV2 ITR: inverted terminal repeat of adeno-associated virus serotype 2 inverted
   2315..2366    -  misc_feature   bom (fragment): basis of mobility region from pBR322
   2385..2840    +  rep_origin     f1 ori (sequence partly withheld): f1 bacteriophage origin of replication; arrow indicates direction of (+) strand synthesis
   2841..2890    -  misc_feature   bom (fragment): basis of mobility region from pBR322
   2992..3027    -  CDS            rop (fragment): Rop protein, which maintains plasmids at low copy number; rop
   3122..3226    +  promoter       AmpR promoter: bla
   3227..4087    +  CDS            AmpR: β-lactamase; bla; confers resistance to ampicillin, carbenicillin, and related antibiotics
   4258..4846    +  rep_origin     ori: high-copy-number ColE1/pMB1/pBR322/pUC origin of replication
