[The description below was written by a language model from this plasmid's Addgene catalogue record and pLannotate feature annotations shown in this document.]
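Description:
AiP1500 - pAAV-AiE2135m_3xC2-minBG-SYFP2-WPRE-BGHpA is an AAV transfer plasmid on a pAAV2 backbone, built to test and exploit an enhancer for cell-type-selective expression in the brain. It is maintained in bacteria as a high-copy plasmid through a ColE1/pUC-type origin and selected with ampicillin via the β-lactamase gene and its own promoter. An f1 phage origin and small remnants of pBR322 bom and rop sequences are also present in the backbone. The recombination-reduced growth strain named in the record is consistent with the need to keep the AAV2 inverted terminal repeats intact. The annotation detects one complete ITR downstream of the cassette and only short ITR fragments at the upstream end, which may simply reflect how the sequenced record was assembled or annotated.

Between the ITRs, which define the segment that is replicated and packaged into AAV particles, sits a compact reporter cassette. The optimized enhancer AiE2135m_3xC2 lies upstream of a minimal beta-globin promoter (minBG). Neither element is annotated in the feature table, but they presumably occupy the unannotated region ahead of the coding sequence, and the name suggests a triplicated core element, though the record does not say so explicitly. A minimal promoter has little activity by itself, so transcription depends on the enhancer, which confers specificity for particular brain cell populations. The transcript encodes SYFP2, a rapidly maturing monomeric yellow fluorescent protein, followed by a WPRE (annotated as two fragments, suggesting a shortened form) that boosts transcript stability and expression, and a bovine growth hormone polyadenylation signal. The enhancer is flanked by retained MluI and SgrAI sites. The record does not specify which cell population is targeted. The plasmid belongs to a suite of enhancer AAVs for genetic access to cortical cell types, with SYFP2 fluorescence labelling the targeted cells.
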