Addgene plasmid #220656: AiP1500 - pAAV-AiE2135m_3xC2-minBG-SYFP2-WPRE-BGHpA
Purpose: AiE2135m_3xC2 is an optimized enhancer sequence, designed to drive AAV-mediated transgene expression in specific populations of brain cells
Depositing lab: Allen Institute for Brain Science & Bosiljka Tasic. Depositing organization: Allen Institute. Publication: A suite of enhancer AAVs and transgenic mouse lines for genetic access to cortical cell types. Ben-Simon Y, Hooper M, Narayan S, Daigle TL, Dwivedi D, Way SW, Oster A, Stafford DA, Mich JK, Taormina MJ, Martinez RA, Opitz-Araya X, Roth JR, Alexander JR, Allen S, Amster A, Arbuckle J, Ayala A, Baker PM, Bakken TE, Barcelli T, Barta S, Bendrick J, Bertagnolli D, Bielstein C, Bishwakarma P, Bowlus J, Boyer G, Brouner K, Casian B, Casper T, Chakka AB, Chakrabarty R, Chance RK, Chavan S, Clark M, Colbert K, Collman F, Daniel S, Departee M, DiValentin P, Donadio N, Dotson N, Egdorf T, Fliss T, Gabitto M, Garcia J, Gary A, Gasperini M, Gloe J, Goldy J, Gore BB, Graybuck L, Greisman N, Haeseleer F, Halterman C, Haradon Z, Hastings SD, Helback O, Ho W, Hockemeyer D, Huang C, Huff S, Hunker A, Johansen N, Jones D, Juneau Z, Kalmbach B, Kannan M, Khem S, Kussick E, Kutsal R, Larsen R, Lee C, Lee AY, Leibly M, Lenz GH, Li S, Liang E, Lusk N, Madigan Z, Malloy J, Malone J, McCue R, Melchor J, Mollenkopf T, Moosman S, Morin E, Newman D, Ng L, Ngo K, Omstead V, Otto S, Oyama A, Pena N, Pham T, Phillips E, Pom CA, Potekhina L, Ransford S, Ray PL, Rette D, Reynoldson C, Rimorin C, Rocha D, Ruiz A, Sanchez REA, Sawyer L, Sedeno-Cortes A, Sevigny JP, Shapovalova N, Shepard N, Shulga L, Sigler AR, Siverts L, Soliman S, Somasundaram S, Staats B, Stewart K, Szelenyi E, Tieu M, Trader C, Tran A, van Velthoven CTJ, Walker M, Wang Y, Weed N, Wirthlin M, Wood T, Wynalda B, Yao Z, Zhou T, Ariza J, Dee N, Reding M, Ronellenfitch K, Mufti S, Sunkin SM, Smith KA, Esposito L, Waters J, Thyagarajan B, Yao S, Lein ES, Zeng H, Levi BP, Ngai J, Ting JT, Tasic B. Cell. 2025 May 16:S0092-8674(25)00513-6. doi: 10.1016/j.cell.2025.05.002. PubMed 40403729.
Backbone
  Vector backbone: pAAV2
  Vector type: AAV
Growth in bacteria
  Bacterial resistance: Ampicillin, 100 μg/mL
  Growth temperature: 37°C
  Growth strain: NEB Stable
  Copy number: High Copy
Gene/Insert
  Gene/Insert name: SYFP2
  Species: Synthetic
  Promoter: minBG
  Cloning method: Gibson Cloning
Terms and licenses: Academic/Nonprofit Terms; Industry Terms: Not Available to Industry
Depositor comments: 5' Cloning Site: MluI (not destroyed), 3' Cloning Site: SgrAI (not destroyed). Please visit https://doi.org/10.1101/2024.06.10.597244 for bioRxiv preprint.
How to cite: AiP1500 - pAAV-AiE2135m_3xC2-minBG-SYFP2-WPRE-BGHpA was a gift from Allen Institute for Brain Science & Bosiljka Tasic (Addgene plasmid # 220656 ; http://n2t.net/addgene:220656 ; RRID:Addgene_220656)
